Addgene plasmid #39019: KLHL11
Purpose: Bacterial expression for structure determination; may not be full ORF
Depositing lab: Nicola Burgess-Brown. Depositing organization: University of Oxford.
Backbone
  Vector backbone: pNIC28-Bsa4
  Backbone manufacturer: SGC
  Vector type: Bacterial Expression
Growth in bacteria
  Bacterial resistance: Kanamycin, 50 μg/mL
  Growth temperature: 37°C
  Growth strain: Mach1
  Copy number: Low Copy
Gene/Insert
  Gene/Insert name: KLHL11 (alt names: kelch-like 11; PDB:3I3N)
  Species: H. sapiens (human)
  Insert size (bp): 919
  Entrez Gene: KLHL11
  Tag / fusion protein: His Tev (N terminal on insert)
  Cloning method: Ligation Independent Cloning
  Sequencing primers: 5′ T7; 3′ T7-term
Terms and licenses: Academic/Nonprofit Terms; Industry Terms: Not Available to Industry
How to cite: KLHL11 was a gift from Nicola Burgess-Brown (Addgene plasmid # 39019 ; http://n2t.net/addgene:39019 ; RRID:Addgene_39019)
