[The description below was written by a language model from this plasmid's Addgene catalogue record.]
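Description:
KLHL11 is a bacterial expression plasmid built on the pNIC28-Bsa4 backbone from the SGC, made to produce a fragment of human kelch-like 11 (KLHL11) in E. coli for structure determination. It is selected with kanamycin and is recorded as low copy. The record does not name the origin of replication, and no feature table is available to confirm the individual backbone elements.

The insert is about 919 bp of human KLHL11 coding sequence, introduced by ligation-independent cloning. The catalogue entry cautions that it may not be the full open reading frame, which is in keeping with a domain-level construct chosen for crystallisation rather than a full-length protein. The record does not say which residues or domains are covered. A structure entry is listed among the insert's alternative names, indicating that the construct is associated with a solved structure.

The protein carries an N-terminal His tag followed by a TEV protease site. This allows capture by immobilised metal affinity chromatography, after which the tag can be cleaved off to leave near-native protein. The promoter is not stated explicitly. However, the listed sequencing primers are T7 and T7-terminator, which implies that the insert lies between a T7 promoter and T7 terminator. Expression would therefore be expected to need a host that supplies T7 RNA polymerase, whereas the recorded strain, Mach1, is a cloning and propagation host.

The construct is typically used for recombinant production and purification of the KLHL11 fragment for crystallography and related biophysical or biochemical work.
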