>Addgene plasmid #39019 | KLHL11 | depositor partial sequence | sequence record 49077 | KLHL11 sequence 919 bps
ATGCACCATCATCATCATCATTCTTCTGGTGTAGATCTGGGTACCGAGAACCTGTACTTCCAATCCATGG
AAGCCGAGGATTTCGAGTGCAGCTCTCACTGCTCAGAGCTGTCCTGGCGGCAGAACGAGCAGCGGCGCCA
GGGCCTCTTCTGCGACATTACCCTGTGCTTCGGCGGGGCTGGAGGCCGCGAGTTCCGGGCCCACCGCTCG
GTACTGGCTGCCGCCACCGAGTACTTCACGCCCCTGCTCTCGGGCCAGTTTTCCGAGTCCCGCTCGGGAC
GGGTGGAGATGCGCAAGTGGAGCTCCGAGCCGGGGCCCGAACCCGACACAGTGGAAGCCGTAATCGAGTA
CATGTACACCGGGCGCATCCGCGTCAGCACGGGCAGCGTGCACGAGGTGCTGGAGTTGGCCGACAGGTTC
CTACTCATTCGTTTAAAAGAATTTTGTGGAGAATTTCTCAAGAAAAAACTTCATCTCTCAAATTGTGTGG
CAATTCATAGCTTAGCACACATGTACACCCTGAGCCAACTTGCTCTGAAGGCTGCTGATATGATACGGAG
AAATTTCCACAAAGTGATTCAGGATGAAGAATTTTATACGTTACCTTTCCATCTCATTAGAGACTGGCTT
TCAGATTTGGAAATTACAGTTGATTCTGAAGAGGTTCTCTTTGAAACCGTTTTGAAATGGGTTCAGAGAA
ATGCTGAAGAGAGAGAGAGATACTTTGAAGAACTTTTTAAATTGCTCAGGTTGTCCCAGATGAAACCTAC
CTACCTTACTCGACATGTCAAACCAGAGAGGCTGGTAGCCAATAATGAAGTTTGTGTCAAGTTGGTCGCT
GACGCAGTGGAGAGACATGCTCTGAGAGCTGAGAATATACAATCTGGCACATGACAGTAAAGGTGGATAC
GGATCCGAA
