>Addgene plasmid #39019 | KLHL11 | addgene partial sequence | sequence record 53005 | T7 5'-TAATACGACTCACTATAGGG-3'
AATATTTTGTTTACTTTAAGAAGGAGATATACATATGCACCATCATCATCATCATTCTTCTGGTGTAGAT
CTGGGTACCGAGAACCTGTACTTCCAATCCATGGAAGCCGAGGATTTCGAGTGCAGCTCTCACTGCTCAG
AGCTGTCCTGGCGGCAGAACGAGCAGCGGCGCCAGGGCCTCTTCTGCGACATTACCCTGTGCTTCGGCGG
GGCTGGAGGCCGCGAGTTCCGGGCCCACCGCTCGGTACTGGCTGCCGCCACCGAGTACTTCACGCCCCTG
CTCTCGGGCCAGTTTTCCGAGTCCCGCTCGGGACGGGTGGAGATGCGCAAGTGGAGCTCCGAGCCGGGGC
CCGAACCCGACACAGTGGAAGCCGTAATCGAGTACATGTACACCGGGCGCATCCGCGTCAGCACGGGCAG
CGTGCACGAGGTGCTGGAGTTGGCCGACAGGTTCCTACTCATTCGTTTAAAAGAATTTTGTGGAGAATTT
CTCAAGAAAAAACTTCATCTCTCAAATTGTGTGGCAATTCATAGCTTAGCACACATGTACACCCTGAGCC
AACTTGCTCTGAAGGCTGCTGATATGATACGGAGAAATTTCCACAAAGTGATTCAGGATGAAGAATTTTA
TACGTTACCTTTCCATCTCATTAGAGACTGGCTTTCAGATTTGGAAATTACTGTTGATTCTGAAGAGGTT
CTCTTTGAAACCGTTTTGAAATGGGTTCAGAGAAATGCTGAAGAGAGAGAGAGATACTTTGAAGAACTTT
TTAAATTGCTCAGGTTGTCCCAGATGAAACCTACCTACCTTACTCGACATGTCAAACCAGAGAGGCTGGT
AGCCAATAATGAAGTTTGTGTCAAGTTGGTCGCTGACGCAGTGGAGAGACATGCTCTGAGAGCTGAGAAT
ATACAATCTGGCACATGACAGTAAAGGTGGATACGGATCCGAATTCGAAGCTCCGTCGACA
