>Addgene plasmid #39019 | KLHL11 | addgene partial sequence | sequence record 53340 | T7_term
GACGGAGCTCGAATTCGGATCCGTATCCACCTTTACTGTCATGTGCCAGATTGTATATTCTCAGCTCTCA
GAGCATGTCTCTCCACTGCGTCAGCGACCAACTTGACACAAACTTCATTATTGGCTACCAGCCTCTCTGG
TTTGACATGTCGAGTAAGGTAGGTAGGTTTCATCTGGGACAACCTGAGCAATTTAAAAAGTTCTTCAAAG
TATCTCTCTCTCTCTTCAGCATTTCTCTGAACCCATTTCAAAACGGTTTCAAAGAGAACCTCTTCAGAAT
CAACAGTAATTTCCAAATCTGAAAGCCAGTCTCTAATGAGATGGAAAGGTAACGTATAAAATTCTTCATC
CTGAATCACTTTGTGGAAATTTCTCCGTATCATATCAGCAGCCTTCAGAGCAAGTTGGCTCAGGGTGTAC
ATGTGTGCTAAGCTATGAATTGCCACACAATTTGAGAGATGAAGTTTTTTCTTGAGAAATTCTCCACAAA
ATTCTTTTAAACGAATGAGTAGGAACCTGTCGGCCAACTCCAGCACCTCGTGCACGCTGCCCGTGCTGAC
GCGGATGCGCCCGGTGTACATGTACTCGATTACGGCTTCCACTGTGTCGGGTTCGGGCCCCGGCTCGGAG
CTCCACTTGCGCATCTCCACCCGTCCCGAGCGGGACTCGGAAAACTGGCCCGAGAGCAGGGGCGTGAAGT
ACTCGGTGGCGGCAGCCAGTACCGAGCGGTGGGCCCGGAACTCGCGGCCTCCAGCCCCGCCGAAGCACAG
GGTAATGTCGCAGAAGAGGCCCTGGCGCCGCTGCTCGTTCTGCCGCCAGGACAGCTCTGAGCAGTGAGAG
CTGCACTCGAAATCCTCGGCTTCCATGGATTGGAAGTACAGGTTCTCGGTACCCAGATCTACACCAGAAG
AA
